>Addgene plasmid #161356 | pDONR221-SLC43A2_STOP | addgene full sequence | sequence record 400986 | Addgene NGS Result
CAAATAATGATTTTATTTTGACTGATAGTGACCTGTTCGTTGCAACACATTGATGAGCAATGCTTTTTTA
TAATGCCAACTTTGTACAAAAAAGCAGGCTCCACCATGGCACCCACCCTGGCAACAGCACACCGGAGAAG
GTGGTGGATGGCATGCACCGCCGTGCTGGAGAACCTGCTGTTCTCTGCCGTGCTGCTGGGATGGGGAAGC
CTGCTGATCATGCTGAAGAGCGAGGGCTTTTACTCCTATCTGTGCACCGAGCCAGAGAACGTGACCAATG
GAACAGTGGGAGGAACAGCAGAGCCAGGACACGAGGAGGTGTCCTGGATGAACGGCTGGCTGTCTTGTCA
GGCCCAGGACGAGATGCTGAATCTGGCCTTCACCGTGGGCTCCTTTCTGCTGTCTGCCATCACACTGCCC
CTGGGCATCGTGATGGATAAGTACGGCCCTAGAAAGCTGAGGCTGCTGGGATCCGCCTGCTTCGCCGTGT
CTTGTCTGCTGATCGCCTATGGCGCCAGCAAGCCTAACGCCCTGTCCGTGCTGATCTTTATCGCCCTGGC
CCTGAATGGCTTCGGCGGCATGTGCATGACCTTTACAAGCCTGACCCTGCCAAATATGTTCGGCGACCTG
CGGAGCACCTTCATCGCCCTGATGATCGGCTCTTACGCAAGCTCCGCCGTGACCTTCCCAGGCATCAAGC
TGATCTATGATGCCGGCGTGTCTTTTATCGTGGTGCTGGTGGTGTGGGCAGGATGCAGCGGCCTGGTGTT
CCTGAACTGTTTCTTTAATTGGCCACTGGAGCCCTTTCCTGGCCCAGAGGACATGGATTACTCTGTGAAG
ATCAAGTTCAGCTGGCTGGGCTTTGACCACAAGATCACCGGCAAGCAGTTCTATAAGCAGGTGACCACAG
TGGGCCGCCGGCTGAGCGTGGGCTCTAGCATGCGGTCCGCCAAGGAGCAGGTGGCCCTGCAGGAGGGCCA
CAAGCTGTGCCTGAGCACAGTGGACCTGGAGGTGAAGTGTCAGCCTGATGCCGCCGTGGCCCCATCCTTC
ATGCACAGCGTGTTTTCCCCCATCCTGCTGCTGTCTCTGGTGACCATGTGCGTGACACAGCTGCGCCTGA
TCTTCTACATGGGCGCCATGAACAATATCCTGAAGTTTCTGGTGAGCGGCGATCAGAAGACCGTGGGCCT
GTACACATCCATCTTCGGCGTGCTGCAGCTGCTGTGCCTGCTGACCGCACCTGTGATCGGCTATATCATG
GACTGGCGGCTGAAGGAGTGTGAGGATGCCTCCGAGGAGCCAGAGGAGAAGGACGCCAACCAGGGCGAGA
AGAAGAAGAAGAAGCGGGATCGGCAGATCCAGAAGATCACCAACGCCATGAGAGCCTTCGCCTTTACAAA
TCTGCTGCTGGTGGGCTTCGGCGTGACCTGTCTGATCCCCAATCTGCCTCTGCAGATCCTGAGCTTCATC
CTGCACACAATCGTGAGGGGCTTTATCCACTCCGCCGTGGGAGGACTGTACGCAGCCGTGTATCCATCTA
CCCAGTTTGGCAGCCTGACAGGCCTGCAGTCTCTGATCAGCGCCCTGTTCGCACTGCTGCAGCAGCCTCT
GTTTCTGGCAATGATGGGACCACTGCAGGGCGACCCACTGTGGGTGAACGTGGGACTGCTGCTGCTGTCC
CTGCTGGGCTTCTGCCTGCCTCTGTACCTGATCTGTTATAGAAGGCAGCTGGAGAGGCAGCTGCAGCAGA
GGCAGGAGGACGATAAGCTGTTCCTGAAGATCAACGGCTCCTCTAATCAGGAGGCCTTTGTGTAAGACCC
AGCTTTCTTGTACAAAGTTGGCATTATAAGAAAGCATTGCTTATCAATTTGTTGCAACGAACAGGTCACT
ATCAGTCAAAATAAAATCATTATTTGCCATCCAGCTGATATCCCCTATAGTGAGTCGTATTACATGGTCA
TAGCTGTTTCCTGGCAGCTCTGGCCCGTGTCTCAAAATCTCTGATGTTACATTGCACAAGATAAAAATAT
ATCATCATGAACAATAAAACTGTCTGCTTACATAAACAGTAATACAAGGGGTGTTATGAGCCATATTCAA
CGGGAAACGTCGAGGCCGCGATTAAATTCCAACATGGATGCTGATTTATATGGGTATAAATGGGCTCGCG
ATAATGTCGGGCAATCAGGTGCGACAATCTATCGCTTGTATGGGAAGCCCGATGCGCCAGAGTTGTTTCT
GAAACATGGCAAAGGTAGCGTTGCCAATGATGTTACAGATGAGATGGTCAGACTAAACTGGCTGACGGAA
TTTATGCCTCTTCCGACCATCAAGCATTTTATCCGTACTCCTGATGATGCATGGTTACTCACCACTGCGA
TCCCCGGAAAAACAGCATTCCAGGTATTAGAAGAATATCCTGATTCAGGTGAAAATATTGTTGATGCGCT
GGCAGTGTTCCTGCGCCGGTTGCATTCGATTCCTGTTTGTAATTGTCCTTTTAACAGCGATCGCGTATTT
CGTCTCGCTCAGGCGCAATCACGAATGAATAACGGTTTGGTTGATGCGAGTGATTTTGATGACGAGCGTA
ATGGCTGGCCTGTTGAACAAGTCTGGAAAGAAATGCATAAACTTTTGCCATTCTCACCGGATTCAGTCGT
CACTCATGGTGATTTCTCACTTGATAACCTTATTTTTGACGAGGGGAAATTAATAGGTTGTATTGATGTT
GGACGAGTCGGAATCGCAGACCGATACCAGGATCTTGCCATCCTATGGAACTGCCTCGGTGAGTTTTCTC
CTTCATTACAGAAACGGCTTTTTCAAAAATATGGTATTGATAATCCTGATATGAATAAATTGCAGTTTCA
TTTGATGCTCGATGAGTTTTTCTAATCAGAATTGGTTAATTGGTTGTAACACTGGCAGAGCATTACGCTG
ACTTGACGGGACGGCGCAAGCTCATGACCAAAATCCCTTAACGTGAGTTACGCGTCGTTCCACTGAGCGT
CAGACCCCGTAGAAAAGATCAAAGGATCTTCTTGAGATCCTTTTTTTCTGCGCGTAATCTGCTGCTTGCA
AACAAAAAAACCACCGCTACCAGCGGTGGTTTGTTTGCCGGATCAAGAGCTACCAACTCTTTTTCCGAAG
GTAACTGGCTTCAGCAGAGCGCAGATACCAAATACTGTTCTTCTAGTGTAGCCGTAGTTAGGCCACCACT
TCAAGAACTCTGTAGCACCGCCTACATACCTCGCTCTGCTAATCCTGTTACCAGTGGCTGCTGCCAGTGG
CGATAAGTCGTGTCTTACCGGGTTGGACTCAAGACGATAGTTACCGGATAAGGCGCAGCGGTCGGGCTGA
ACGGGGGGTTCGTGCACACAGCCCAGCTTGGAGCGAACGACCTACACCGAACTGAGATACCTACAGCGTG
AGCTATGAGAAAGCGCCACGCTTCCCGAAGGGAGAAAGGCGGACAGGTATCCGGTAAGCGGCAGGGTCGG
AACAGGAGAGCGCACGAGGGAGCTTCCAGGGGGAAACGCCTGGTATCTTTATAGTCCTGTCGGGTTTCGC
CACCTCTGACTTGAGCGTCGATTTTTGTGATGCTCGTCAGGGGGGCGGAGCCTATGGAAAAACGCCAGCA
ACGCGGCCTTTTTACGGTTCCTGGCCTTTTGCTGGCCTTTTGCTCACATGTTCTTTCCTGCGTTATCCCC
TGATTCTGTGGATAACCGTATTACCGCCTTTGAGTGAGCTGATACCGCTCGCCGCAGCCGAACGACCGAG
CGCAGCGAGTCAGTGAGCGAGGAAGCGGAAGAGCGCCCAATACGCAAACCGCCTCTCCCCGCGCGTTGGC
CGATTCATTAATGCAGCTGGCACGACAGGTTTCCCGACTGGAAAGCGGGCAGTGAGCGCAACGCAATTAA
TACGCGTACCGCTAGCCAGGAAGAGTTTGTAGAAACGCAAAAAGGCCATCCGTCAGGATGGCCTTCTGCT
TAGTTTGATGCCTGGCAGTTTATGGCGGGCGTCCTGCCCGCCACCCTCCGGGCCGTTGCTTCACAACGTT
CAAATCCGCTCCCGGCGGATTTGTCCTACTCAGGAGAGCGTTCACCGACAAACAACAGATAAAACGAAAG
GCCCAGTCTTCCGACTGAGCCTTTCGTTTTATTTGATGCCTGGCAGTTCCCTACTCTCGCGTTAACGCTA
GCATGGATGTTTTCCCAGTCACGACGTTGTAAAACGACGGCCAGTCTTAAGCTCGGGCCC
Features (pLannotate 1.2.2; 10 found; start..end, strand, type, name):
      1..100     +  protein_bind   attL1: mutant version of attL; recombination site for the Gateway® LR reaction LR Clonase™
    106..1812    +  CDS            SLC43A2: LAT4_HUMAN - Also known as LAT4. Experimental evidence at protein level: Swiss-Prot protein existence level 1. Sodium-, chloride-, and pH-independent high affinity transport of large neutral amino acids. From Homo sapiens (Human).
   1817..1916    -  protein_bind   attL2: mutant version of attL; recombination site for the Gateway® LR reaction LR Clonase™
   1934..1952    -  promoter       T7 promoter: promoter for bacteriophage T7 RNA polymerase
   2086..2895    +  CDS            KanR: aminoglycoside phosphotransferase; aph(3')-Ia; confers resistance to kanamycin in bacteria or G418 (Geneticin®) in eukaryotes
   3042..3630    +  rep_origin     ori: high-copy-number ColE1/pMB1/pBR322/pUC origin of replication
   3813..3905    +  CDS            lacI (fragment): lac repressor; lacI; The lac repressor binds to the lac operator to inhibit transcription in E. coli. This inhibition can be relieved by adding lactose or isopropyl-β-D-thiogalactopyranoside (IPTG).
   3960..3987    -  terminator     rrnB T2 terminator: transcription terminator T2 from the E. coli rrnB gene
   4119..4162    +  terminator     rrnB T1 terminator: Escherichia coli rrnB; transcription terminator T1 from the E. coli rrnB gene
   4209..4245    -  CDS            lacZα (fragment): LacZα fragment of β-galactosidase; lacZ fragment
