[The description below was written by a language model from this plasmid's Addgene catalogue record and pLannotate feature annotations shown in this document.]
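Description:
pDONR221-SLC43A2_STOP is a Gateway entry clone built on the pDONR221 backbone, carrying a codon-optimized open reading frame for human SLC43A2 (also known as LAT4), a solute carrier that mediates sodium-, chloride- and pH-independent transport of large neutral amino acids. The sequenced plasmid is about 4.3 kb, with an insert of roughly 1.7 kb. It is maintained in E. coli at high copy through a ColE1/pUC-type origin and selected with kanamycin via an aminoglycoside phosphotransferase gene. Although the catalogue lists the vector type as mammalian expression, the feature table shows no eukaryotic promoter or polyadenylation signal. The plasmid is therefore a shuttle for the ORF rather than an expression construct in its own right.

The coding sequence sits between attL1 and attL2, the recombination sites used by LR Clonase to transfer an insert directionally into any attR-containing destination vector, which then supplies the promoter, tags and selection appropriate to the chosen host. This version keeps a stop codon at the end of the ORF, so it suits native, untagged or N-terminally tagged expression. A companion clone lacking the stop codon exists for C-terminal fusions. The rrnB T1 and T2 terminators upstream of the cassette insulate the insert from read-through transcription in bacteria, and a T7 promoter lies just outside attL2, pointing back toward the insert. Short lacI and lacZα fragments are backbone remnants with no evident function. M13 forward and reverse sites flank the cassette for sequence verification. The clone belongs to a consortium-wide collection of SLC transporter ORFs intended to support functional and drug-discovery studies of this protein family.
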