Addgene plasmid #161356: pDONR221-SLC43A2_STOP
Purpose: Gateway entry clone with codon-optimized ORF sequence for subcloning into custom expression vectors. Contains a STOP codon at the end of the codon-optimized ORF sequence.
Depositing lab: RESOLUTE Consortium & Giulio Superti-Furga. Depositing organization: CeMM Research Center for Molecular Medicine. Publication: The RESOLUTE consortium: unlocking SLC transporters for drug discovery. Superti-Furga G, Lackner D, Wiedmer T, Ingles-Prieto A, Barbosa B, Girardi E, Goldmann U, Gurtl B, Klavins K, Klimek C, Lindinger S, Lineiro-Retes E, Muller AC, Onstein S, Redinger G, Reil D, Sedlyarov V, Wolf G, Crawford M, Everley R, ... Steppan CM. Nat Rev Drug Discov. 2020 Jul;19(7):429-430. doi: 10.1038/d41573-020-00056-6. PubMed 32265506.
Backbone
  Vector backbone: pDONR221
  Backbone manufacturer: ThermoFisher Scientific
  Backbone size w/o insert (bp): 2550
  Vector type: Mammalian Expression
Growth in bacteria
  Bacterial resistance: Kanamycin, 50 μg/mL
  Growth temperature: 37°C
  Growth strain: NEB Stable
  Copy number: High Copy
Gene/Insert
  Gene/Insert name: SLC43A2 (alt name: MGC34680)
  Species: H. sapiens (human)
  Insert size (bp): 1710
  Entrez Gene: SLC43A2 (a.k.a. LAT4, FLJ23848, MGC34680)
  Cloning method: Gateway Cloning
  Sequencing primers: 5′ M13-fwd; 3′ M13-rev
Terms and licenses: Academic/Nonprofit Terms; Industry Terms
Depositor comments: This plasmid contains a STOP codon at the end of the codon-optimized ORF. For the version of this plasmid that does not contain a STOP codon, please see Addgene plasmid 132190 For more information on the full Resolute plasmid collection, please see www.addgene.org/depositor-collections/re-solute/. Please provide your feedback on this plasmid to the RESOLUTE consortium by filling out their RESOLUTE repository feedback form: https://forms.office.com/Pages/ResponsePage.aspx?id=0e05yklzmkS7rjFGQL4N7z4feCLQvEJAmVcOCM_u885UN1JJRko0Ukg4TVQwNTZLOUxPQVJWT1NHUCQlQCN0PWcu
How to cite: pDONR221-SLC43A2_STOP was a gift from RESOLUTE Consortium & Giulio Superti-Furga (Addgene plasmid # 161356 ; http://n2t.net/addgene:161356 ; RRID:Addgene_161356)
