>Addgene plasmid #161356 | pDONR221-SLC43A2_STOP | depositor partial sequence | sequence record 312647 | Codon-optimized ORF of SLC43A2
ATGGCACCCACCCTGGCAACAGCACACCGGAGAAGGTGGTGGATGGCATGCACCGCCGTGCTGGAGAACC
TGCTGTTCTCTGCCGTGCTGCTGGGATGGGGAAGCCTGCTGATCATGCTGAAGAGCGAGGGCTTTTACTC
CTATCTGTGCACCGAGCCAGAGAACGTGACCAATGGAACAGTGGGAGGAACAGCAGAGCCAGGACACGAG
GAGGTGTCCTGGATGAACGGCTGGCTGTCTTGTCAGGCCCAGGACGAGATGCTGAATCTGGCCTTCACCG
TGGGCTCCTTTCTGCTGTCTGCCATCACACTGCCCCTGGGCATCGTGATGGATAAGTACGGCCCTAGAAA
GCTGAGGCTGCTGGGATCCGCCTGCTTCGCCGTGTCTTGTCTGCTGATCGCCTATGGCGCCAGCAAGCCT
AACGCCCTGTCCGTGCTGATCTTTATCGCCCTGGCCCTGAATGGCTTCGGCGGCATGTGCATGACCTTTA
CAAGCCTGACCCTGCCAAATATGTTCGGCGACCTGCGGAGCACCTTCATCGCCCTGATGATCGGCTCTTA
CGCAAGCTCCGCCGTGACCTTCCCAGGCATCAAGCTGATCTATGATGCCGGCGTGTCTTTTATCGTGGTG
CTGGTGGTGTGGGCAGGATGCAGCGGCCTGGTGTTCCTGAACTGTTTCTTTAATTGGCCACTGGAGCCCT
TTCCTGGCCCAGAGGACATGGATTACTCTGTGAAGATCAAGTTCAGCTGGCTGGGCTTTGACCACAAGAT
CACCGGCAAGCAGTTCTATAAGCAGGTGACCACAGTGGGCCGCCGGCTGAGCGTGGGCTCTAGCATGCGG
TCCGCCAAGGAGCAGGTGGCCCTGCAGGAGGGCCACAAGCTGTGCCTGAGCACAGTGGACCTGGAGGTGA
AGTGTCAGCCTGATGCCGCCGTGGCCCCATCCTTCATGCACAGCGTGTTTTCCCCCATCCTGCTGCTGTC
TCTGGTGACCATGTGCGTGACACAGCTGCGCCTGATCTTCTACATGGGCGCCATGAACAATATCCTGAAG
TTTCTGGTGAGCGGCGATCAGAAGACCGTGGGCCTGTACACATCCATCTTCGGCGTGCTGCAGCTGCTGT
GCCTGCTGACCGCACCTGTGATCGGCTATATCATGGACTGGCGGCTGAAGGAGTGTGAGGATGCCTCCGA
GGAGCCAGAGGAGAAGGACGCCAACCAGGGCGAGAAGAAGAAGAAGAAGCGGGATCGGCAGATCCAGAAG
ATCACCAACGCCATGAGAGCCTTCGCCTTTACAAATCTGCTGCTGGTGGGCTTCGGCGTGACCTGTCTGA
TCCCCAATCTGCCTCTGCAGATCCTGAGCTTCATCCTGCACACAATCGTGAGGGGCTTTATCCACTCCGC
CGTGGGAGGACTGTACGCAGCCGTGTATCCATCTACCCAGTTTGGCAGCCTGACAGGCCTGCAGTCTCTG
ATCAGCGCCCTGTTCGCACTGCTGCAGCAGCCTCTGTTTCTGGCAATGATGGGACCACTGCAGGGCGACC
CACTGTGGGTGAACGTGGGACTGCTGCTGCTGTCCCTGCTGGGCTTCTGCCTGCCTCTGTACCTGATCTG
TTATAGAAGGCAGCTGGAGAGGCAGCTGCAGCAGAGGCAGGAGGACGATAAGCTGTTCCTGAAGATCAAC
GGCTCCTCTAATCAGGAGGCCTTTGTGTAA
